Addgene plasmid #232404: MKC89_CCR5(UbC-tEPOR-2A-YFP)
Purpose: AAV production plasmid for UbC-tEPOR-2A-YFP vector from Fig. 2 that mediates HDR at CCR5 locus using CCR5-sg3 gRNA. YFP is followed by a BGH polyA. AAV genome is flanked by AAV2 ITRs.
Depositing lab: Kyle Cromer & Matthew Porteus. Depositing organization: Stanford University. Publication: Enhancement of erythropoietic output by Cas9-mediated insertion of a natural variant in haematopoietic stem and progenitor cells. Luna SE, Camarena J, Hampton JP, Majeti KR, Charlesworth CT, Soupene E, Selvaraj S, Jia K, Sheehan VA, Cromer MK, Porteus MH. Nat Biomed Eng. 2024 Dec;8(12):1540-1552. doi: 10.1038/s41551-024-01222-6. Epub 2024 Jun 17. PubMed 38886504.
Backbone
  Vector backbone: KRD1
  Vector type: Mammalian Expression, AAV
Growth in bacteria
  Bacterial resistance: Ampicillin, 100 μg/mL
  Growth temperature: 37°C
  Growth strain: NEB Stable
  Copy number: Unknown
Gene/Insert
  Gene/Insert name: Truncated Erythropoietin Receptor (alt name: tEPOR)
  Species: H. sapiens (human)
  Entrez Gene: EPOR (a.k.a. EPO-R)
Terms and licenses: Academic/Nonprofit Terms; Industry Terms: Not Available to Industry
How to cite: MKC89_CCR5(UbC-tEPOR-2A-YFP) was a gift from Kyle Cromer & Matthew Porteus (Addgene plasmid # 232404 ; http://n2t.net/addgene:232404 ; RRID:Addgene_232404)
