[The description below was written by a language model from this plasmid's Addgene catalogue record and pLannotate feature annotations shown in this document.]
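Description:
MKC89_CCR5(UbC-tEPOR-2A-YFP) is an AAV production (transfer) plasmid built on the KRD1 backbone. It is used to package a homology-directed repair donor that inserts an expression cassette into the human CCR5 locus. The bacterial portion carries a high-copy ColE1/pUC-type origin, an f1 origin, and an ampicillin resistance gene (AmpR) with its own promoter, along with small remnants of pBR322 rop and bom sequences. The AAV genome is flanked by AAV2 inverted terminal repeats, which provide the signals for replication and packaging. In the annotation, one ITR is detected at full length and the other only as two short fragments, which may simply reflect how hard it is to sequence and annotate these structured repeats. The recorded growth strain is a recombination-deficient stable strain of the kind generally used for repeat-containing plasmids.

Between the ITRs, two fragments of CCR5 coding sequence serve as left and right homology arms. When the locus is cut by Cas9 with the CCR5-sg3 guide RNA, which is supplied separately, these arms direct integration of the intervening cassette. In that cassette the human ubiquitin C (UbC) promoter drives a truncated human erythropoietin receptor (tEPOR). This is joined through a 2A self-cleaving peptide to a yellow fluorescent protein, annotated as mCitrine, and the unit ends with a bovine growth hormone polyadenylation signal. The 2A linker itself is not annotated in the feature table, but it fits the short gap between the EPOR and mCitrine coding regions. Both proteins are made from one constitutive transcript, so YFP fluorescence marks the edited cells. The associated publication used this design to test whether inserting the naturally occurring truncated EPOR variant into haematopoietic stem and progenitor cells increases erythropoietic output.
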