Features (pLannotate 1.2.2; 16 found; start..end, strand, type, name):
    139..855     +  CDS            mCitrine: mCitrine is a basic (constitutively fluorescent) yellow fluorescent protein published in 2001, derived from Aequorea victoria.
    859..1083    +  polyA_signal   bGH poly(A) signal: bovine growth hormone polyadenylation signal
   1084..1482    +  CDS            CCR5 (fragment): CCR5_HUMAN - Also known as CMKBR5. Experimental evidence at protein level: Swiss-Prot protein existence level 1. (Microbial infection) Acts as a coreceptor (CD4 being the primary receptor) of human immunodeficiency virus-1/HIV-1. From Homo sapiens (Human).
   1527..1554    -  repeat_region  AAV2 ITR (fragment): inverted terminal repeat of adeno-associated virus serotype 2 inverted
   1583..1610    -  repeat_region  AAV2 ITR (fragment): inverted terminal repeat of adeno-associated virus serotype 2 inverted
   1683..2271    -  rep_origin     ori: high-copy-number ColE1/pMB1/pBR322/pUC origin of replication
   2442..3302    -  CDS            AmpR: β-lactamase; bla; confers resistance to ampicillin, carbenicillin, and related antibiotics
   3303..3407    -  promoter       AmpR promoter: bla
   3502..3537    +  CDS            rop (fragment): Rop protein, which maintains plasmids at low copy number; rop
   3639..3688    +  misc_feature   bom (fragment): basis of mobility region from pBR322
   3689..4144    -  rep_origin     f1 ori (sequence partly withheld): f1 bacteriophage origin of replication; arrow indicates direction of (+) strand synthesis
   4163..4214    +  misc_feature   bom (fragment): basis of mobility region from pBR322
   4219..4359    -  repeat_region  AAV2 ITR: inverted terminal repeat of adeno-associated virus serotype 2 inverted
   4513..4767    +  CDS            CCR5 (fragment): CCR5_HUMAN - Also known as CMKBR5. Experimental evidence at protein level: Swiss-Prot protein existence level 1. (Microbial infection) Acts as a coreceptor (CD4 being the primary receptor) of human immunodeficiency virus-1/HIV-1. From Homo sapiens (Human).
   4786..5997    +  promoter       UbC promoter: human ubiquitin C promoter
   6031..84      +  CDS            EPOR (fragment) (across the origin): EPOR_HUMAN - Experimental evidence at protein level: Swiss-Prot protein existence level 1. Isoform EPOR-T acts as a dominant-negative receptor of EPOR- mediated signaling. From Homo sapiens (Human).
>Addgene plasmid #232404 | MKC89_CCR5(UbC-tEPOR-2A-YFP) | addgene full sequence | sequence record 462769 | Addgene NGS Result
GCCTCGAAGCCCAGCCCAGAGGGAGCCTCTGCTGCCAGCTTTGAGTACACTATCCTGGACCCCAGCTCCC
AGCTCTTGCGTCCAGAGGGCAGGGGCAGCCTGCTGACCTGCGGCGACGTGGAGGAGAACCCCGGCCCCAT
GGTGAGCAAGGGCGAGGAGCTGTTCACCGGGGTGGTGCCCATCCTGGTCGAGCTGGACGGCGACGTAAAC
GGCCACAAGTTCAGCGTGTCCGGCGAGGGCGAGGGCGATGCCACCTACGGCAAGCTGACCCTGAAGTTCA
TCTGCACCACCGGCAAGCTGCCCGTGCCCTGGCCCACCCTCGTGACCACCTTCGGCTACGGCCTGATGTG
CTTCGCCCGCTACCCCGACCACATGAAGCAGCACGACTTCTTCAAGTCCGCCATGCCCGAAGGCTACGTC
CAGGAGCGCACCATCTTCTTCAAGGACGACGGCAACTACAAGACCCGCGCCGAGGTGAAGTTCGAGGGCG
ACACCCTGGTGAACCGCATCGAGCTGAAGGGCATCGACTTCAAGGAGGACGGCAACATCCTGGGGCACAA
GCTGGAGTACAACTACAACAGCCACAACGTCTATATCATGGCCGACAAGCAGAAGAACGGCATCAAGGTG
AACTTCAAGATCCGCCACAACATCGAGGACGGCAGCGTGCAGCTCGCCGACCACTACCAGCAGAACACCC
CCATCGGCGACGGCCCCGTGCTGCTGCCCGACAACCACTACCTGAGCTACCAGTCCAAGCTGAGCAAAGA
CCCCAACGAGAAGCGCGATCACATGGTCCTGCTGGAGTTCGTGACCGCCGCCGGGATCACTCTCGGCATG
GACGAGCTGTACAAGTAACTGTGCCTTCTAGTTGCCAGCCATCTGTTGTTTGCCCCTCCCCCGTGCCTTC
CTTGACCCTGGAAGGTGCCACTCCCACTGTCCTTTCCTAATAAAATGAGGAAATTGCATCGCATTGTCTG
AGTAGGTGTCATTCTATTCTGGGGGGTGGGGTGGGGCAGGACAGCAAGGGGGAGGATTGGGAAGACAATA
GCAGGCATGCTGGGGATGCGGTGGGCTCTATGGTGGGCTCACTATGCTGCCGCCCAGTGGGACTTTGGAA
ATACAATGTGTCAACTCTTGACAGGGCTCTATTTTATAGGCTTCTTCTCTGGAATCTTCTTCATCATCCT
CCTGACAATCGATAGGTACCTGGCTGTCGTCCATGCTGTGTTTGCTTTAAAAGCCAGGACGGTCACCTTT
GGGGTGGTGACAAGTGTGATCACTTGGGTGGTGGCTGTGTTTGCGTCTCTCCCAGGAATCATCTTTACCA
GATCTCAAAAAGAAGGTCTTCATTACACCTGCAGCTCTCATTTTCCATACAGTCAGTATCAATTCTGGAA
GAATTTCCAGACATTAAAGATAGTCATCTTGGGGCTGGTCCTGCCGCTGCTTGTCATGGTCATCTGCTAC
TCGGGAATCCTAAGCGGCCGCAGGAACCCCTAGTGATGGAGTTGGCCACTCCCTCTCTGCGCGCTCGCTC
GCTCACTGAGGCCGGGCGACCAAAGGTCGCCCGACGCCCGGGCGGCCTCAGTGAGCGAGCGAGCGCGCAG
CTGCCTGCAGGACATGTGAGCAAAAGGCCAGCAAAAGGCCAGGAACCGTAAAAAGGCCGCGTTGCTGGCG
TTTTTCCATAGGCTCCGCCCCCCTGACGAGCATCACAAAAATCGACGCTCAAGTCAGAGGTGGCGAAACC
CGACAGGACTATAAAGATACCAGGCGTTTCCCCCTGGAAGCTCCCTCGTGCGCTCTCCTGTTCCGACCCT
GCCGCTTACCGGATACCTGTCCGCCTTTCTCCCTTCGGGAAGCGTGGCGCTTTCTCATAGCTCACGCTGT
AGGTATCTCAGTTCGGTGTAGGTCGTTCGCTCCAAGCTGGGCTGTGTGCACGAACCCCCCGTTCAGCCCG
ACCGCTGCGCCTTATCCGGTAACTATCGTCTTGAGTCCAACCCGGTAAGACACGACTTATCGCCACTGGC
AGCAGCCACTGGTAACAGGATTAGCAGAGCGAGGTATGTAGGCGGTGCTACAGAGTTCTTGAAGTGGTGG
CCTAACTACGGCTACACTAGAAGAACAGTATTTGGTATCTGCGCTCTGCTGAAGCCAGTTACCTTCGGAA
AAAGAGTTGGTAGCTCTTGATCCGGCAAACAAACCACCGCTGGTAGCGGTGGTTTTTTTGTTTGCAAGCA
GCAGATTACGCGCAGAAAAAAAGGATCTCAAGAAGATCCTTTGATCTTTTCTACGGGGTCTGACGCTCAG
TGGAACGAAAACTCACGTTAAGGGATTTTGGTCATGAGATTATCAAAAAGGATCTTCACCTAGATCCTTT
TAAATTAAAAATGAAGTTTTAAATCAATCTAAAGTATATATGAGTAAACTTGGTCTGACAGTTACCAATG
CTTAATCAGTGAGGCACCTATCTCAGCGATCTGTCTATTTCGTTCATCCATAGTTGCCTGACTCCCCGTC
GTGTAGATAACTACGATACGGGAGGGCTTACCATCTGGCCCCAGTGCTGCAATGATACCGCGAGACCCAC
GCTCACCGGCTCCAGATTTATCAGCAATAAACCAGCCAGCCGGAAGGGCCGAGCGCAGAAGTGGTCCTGC
AACTTTATCCGCCTCCATCCAGTCTATTAATTGTTGCCGGGAAGCTAGAGTAAGTAGTTCGCCAGTTAAT
AGTTTGCGCAACGTTGTTGCCATTGCTACAGGCATCGTGGTGTCACGCTCGTCGTTTGGTATGGCTTCAT
TCAGCTCCGGTTCCCAACGATCAAGGCGAGTTACATGATCCCCCATGTTGTGCAAAAAAGCGGTTAGCTC
CTTCGGTCCTCCGATCGTTGTCAGAAGTAAGTTGGCCGCAGTGTTATCACTCATGGTTATGGCAGCACTG
CATAATTCTCTTACTGTCATGCCATCCGTAAGATGCTTTTCTGTGACTGGTGAGTACTCAACCAAGTCAT
TCTGAGAATAGTGTATGCGGCGACCGAGTTGCTCTTGCCCGGCGTCAATACGGGATAATACCGCGCCACA
TAGCAGAACTTTAAAAGTGCTCATCATTGGAAAACGTTCTTCGGGGCGAAAACTCTCAAGGATCTTACCG
CTGTTGAGATCCAGTTCGATGTAACCCACTCGTGCACCCAACTGATCTTCAGCATCTTTTACTTTCACCA
GCGTTTCTGGGTGAGCAAAAACAGGAAGGCAAAATGCCGCAAAAAAGGGAATAAGGGCGACACGGAAATG
TTGAATACTCATACTCTTCCTTTTTCAATATTATTGAAGCATTTATCAGGGTTATTGTCTCATGAGCGGA
TACATATTTGAATGTATTTAGAAAAATAAACAAATAGGGGTTCCGCGCACATTTCCCCGAAAAGTGCCAC
CTGACGTCTAAGAAACCATTATTATCATGACATTAACCTATAAAAATAGGCGTATCACGAGGCCCTTTCG
TCTCGCGCGTTTCGGTGATGACGGTGAAAACCTCTGACACATGCAGCTCCCGGAGACGGTCACAGCTTGT
CTGTAAGCGGATGCCGGGAGCAGACAAGCCCGTCAGGGCGCGTCAGCGGGTGTTGGCGGGTGTCGGGGCT
GGCTTAACTATGCGGCATCAGAGCAGATTGTACTGAGAGTGCACCATAAAATTGTAAACGTTAATATTTT
GTTAAAATTCGCGTTAAATTTTTGTTAAATCAGCTCATTTTTTAACCAATAGACCGAAATCGGCAAAATC
CCTTATAAATCAAAAGAATAGCCCGAGATAGAGT
[37 nt withheld, positions 3815-3851]
AAAGAACGTGGACTCCAACGTCAAAGG
[141 nt withheld, positions 3879-4019]
G
[46 nt withheld, positions 4021-4066]
A
[95 nt withheld, positions 4068-4162]
TATGCGGTGTGAAATACCGCACAGATGCGTAAGGAGAAAATACCGCATCAGGCGCCCCTGCAGGCAGCTG
CGCGCTCGCTCGCTCACTGAGGCCGCCCGGGCAAAGCCCGGGCGTCGGGCGACCTTTGGTCGCCCGGCCT
CAGTGAGCGAGCGAGCGCGCAGAGAAGGAGTGGCCAACTCCATCACTAGGGGTTCCTGCGGCCGCAAGAG
AGTTAATTCAATGTAGACATCTATGTAGGCAATTAAAAACCTATTGATGTATAAAACAGTTTGCATTCAT
GGAGGGCAACTAAATACATTCTAGGACTTTATAAAAGATCACTTTTTATTTATGCACAGGGTGGAACAAG
ATGGATTATCAAGTGTCAAGTCCAATCTATGACATCAATTATTATACATCGGAGCCCTGCCAAAAAATCA
ATGTGAAGCAAATCGCAGCCCGCCTCCTGCCTCCGCTCTACTCACTGGTGTTCATCTTTGGTTTTGTGGG
CAACATGCTGGTCATCCTCATCCTGATAAACTGCAAAAGGCTGAAGAGCATGACTGACATCTACCTGCTC
AACCTGGCCATCTCTGACCTGTTTTTCCTTCTTACTGTCCCCTTCATTACCCTGTTATCCCTAGGCCTCC
GCGCCGGGTTTTGGCGCCTCCCGCGGGCGCCCCCCTCCTCACGGCGAGCGCTGCCACGTCAGACGAAGGG
CGCAGCGAGCGTCCTGATCCTTCCGCCCGGACGCTCAGGACAGCGGCCCGCTGCTCATAAGACTCGGCCT
TAGAACCCCAGTATCAGCAGAAGGACATTTTAGGACGGGACTTGGGTGACTCTAGGGCACTGGTTTTCTT
TCCAGAGAGCGGAACAGGCGAGGAAAAGTAGTCCCTTCTCGGCGATTCTGCGGAGGGATCTCCGTGGGGC
GGTGAACGCCGATGATTATATAAGGACGCGCCGGGTGTGGCACAGCTAGTTCCGTCGCAGCCGGGATTTG
GGTCGCGGTTCTTGTTTGTGGATCGCTGTGATCGTCACTTGGTGAGTAGCGGGCTGCTGGGCTGGCCGGG
GCTTTCGTGGCCGCCGGGCCGCTCGGTGGGACGGAAGCGTGTGGAGAGACCGCCAAGGGCTGTAGTCTGG
GTCCGCGAGCAAGGTTGCCCTGAACTGGGGGTTGGGGGGAGCGCAGCAAAATGGCGGCTGTTCCCGAGTC
TTGAATGGAAGACGCTTGTGAGGCGGGCTGTGAGGTCGTTGAAACAAGGTGGGGGGCATGGTGGGCGGCA
AGAACCCAAGGTCTTGAGGCCTTCGCTAATGCGGGAAAGCTCTTATTCGGGTGAGATGGGCTGGGGCACC
ATCTGGGGACCCTGACGTGAAGTTTGTCACTGACTGGAGAACTCGGTTTGTCGTCTGTTGCGGGGGCGGC
AGTTATGGCGGTGCCGTTGGGCAGTGCACCCGTACCTTTGGGAGCGCGCGCCCTCGTCGTGTCGTGACGT
CACCCGTTCTGTTGGCTTATAATGCAGGGTGGGGCCACCTGCCGGTAGGTGTGCGGTAGGCTTTTCTCCG
TCGCAGGACGCAGGGTTCGGGCCTAGGGTAGGCTCTCCTGAATCGACAGGCGCCGGACCTCTGGTGAGGG
GAGGGATAAGTGAGGCGTCAGTTTCTTTGGTCGGTTTTATGTACCTATCTTCTTAAGTAGCTGAAGCTCC
GGTTTTGAACTATGCGCTCGGGGTTGGCGAGTGTGTTTTGTGAAGTTTTTTAGGCACCTTTTGAAATGTA
ATCATTTGGGTCAATATGTAATTTTCAGTGTTAGACTAGTAAATTGTCCGCTAAATTCTGGCCGTTTTTG
GCTTTTTTGTTAGACGGTACCGAGCTCTTCGAAGGATCCATCGCCACCATGGACCACCTCGGGGCGTCCC
TCTGGCCCCAGGTCGGCTCCCTTTGTCTCCTGCTCGCTGGGGCCGCCTGGGCGCCCCCGCCTAACCTCCC
GGACCCCAAGTTCGAGAGCAAAGCGGCCTTGCTGGCGGCCCGGGGGCCCGAAGAGCTTCTGTGCTTCACC
GAGCGGTTGGAGGACTTGGTGTGTTTCTGGGAGGAAGCGGCGAGCGCTGGGGTGGGCCCGGGCAACTACA
GCTTCTCCTACCAGCTCGAGGATGAGCCATGGAAGCTGTGTCGCCTGCACCAGGCTCCCACGGCTCGTGG
TGCGGTGCGCTTCTGGTGTTCGCTGCCTACAGCCGACACGTCGAGCTTCGTGCCCCTAGAGTTGCGCGTC
ACAGCAGCCTCCGGCGCTCCGCGATATCACCGTGTCATCCACATCAATGAAGTAGTGCTCCTAGACGCCC
CCGTGGGGCTGGTGGCGCGGTTGGCTGACGAGAGCGGCCACGTAGTGTTGCGCTGGCTCCCGCCGCCTGA
GACACCCATGACGTCTCACATCCGCTACGAGGTGGACGTCTCGGCCGGCAACGGCGCAGGGAGCGTACAG
AGGGTGGAGATCCTGGAGGGCCGCACCGAGTGTGTGCTGAGCAACCTGCGGGGCCGGACGCGCTACACCT
TCGCCGTCCGCGCGCGTATGGCTGAGCCGAGCTTCGGCGGCTTCTGGAGCGCCTGGTCGGAGCCTGTGTC
GCTGCTGACGCCTAGCGACCTGGACCCCCTCATCCTGACGCTCTCCCTCATCCTCGTGGTCATCCTGGTG
CTGCTGACCGTGCTCGCGCTGCTCTCCCACCGCCGGGCTCTGAAGCAGAAGATCTGGCCTGGCATCCCGA
GCCCAGAGAGCGAGTTTGAAGGCCTCTTCACCACCCACAAGGGTAACTTCCAGCTGTGGCTGTACCAGAA
TGATGGCTGCCTGTGGTGGAGCCCCTGCACCCCCTTCACGGAGGACCCACCTGCTTCCCTGGAAGTCCTC
TCAGAGCGCTGCTGGGGGACGATGCAGGCAGTGGAGCCGGGGACAGATGATGAGGGCCCCCTGCTGGAGC
CAGTGGGCAGTGAGCATGCCCAGGATACCTATCTGGTGCTGGACAAATGGTTGCTGCCCCGGAACCCGCC
CAGTGAGGACCTCCCAGGGCCTGGTGGCAGTGTGGACATAGTGGCCATGGATGAAGGCTCAGAAGCATCC
TCCTGCTCATCTGCTTTG
